Addgene plasmid #65395: GFP-TAF1
Purpose: GFP-tagged BRD protein, which can be used to be expressed in mammalian cells.
Depositing lab: Kyle Miller. Depositing organization: University of Texas at Austin. Publication: Screen identifies bromodomain protein ZMYND8 in chromatin recognition of transcription-associated DNA damage that promotes homologous recombination. Gong F, Chiu LY, Cox B, Aymard F, Clouaire T, Leung JW, Cammarata M, Perez M, Agarwal P, Brodbelt JS, Legube G, Miller KM. Genes Dev. 2015 Jan 15;29(2):197-211. doi: 10.1101/gad.252189.114. PubMed 25593309.
Backbone
  Vector backbone: pcDNA6.2/N-EmGFP-DEST
  Backbone manufacturer: invitrogen
  Backbone size w/o insert (bp): 5847
  Vector type: Mammalian Expression
  Selectable markers: Blasticidin
Growth in bacteria
  Bacterial resistance: Ampicillin, 100 μg/mL
  Growth temperature: 30°C
  Growth strain: Stbl2
  Copy number: Low Copy
Gene/Insert
  Gene/Insert name: TAF1
  Species: H. sapiens (human)
  Insert size (bp): 5616
  Mutation: none
  Entrez Gene: TAF1 (a.k.a. BA2R, CCG1, CCGS, DYT3, DYT3/TAF1, KAT4, MRXS33, N-TAF1, NSCL2, OF, P250, TAF(II)250, TAF2A, TAFII-250, TAFII250, XDP)
  Promoter: CMV
  Tag / fusion protein: EmGFP (N terminal on backbone); V5 (C terminal on backbone)
  Cloning method: Gateway Cloning
  Sequencing primers: 5′ EGFP_C_primer; 3′ TK polyA reverse primer
Terms and licenses: Academic/Nonprofit Terms; Industry Terms: Not Available to Industry
Depositor comments: Gene Source: Harvard PlasmID HsCD00399249
How to cite: GFP-TAF1 was a gift from Kyle Miller (Addgene plasmid # 65395 ; http://n2t.net/addgene:65395 ; RRID:Addgene_65395)
