[The description below was written by a language model from this plasmid's Addgene catalogue record and pLannotate feature annotations shown in this document.]
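Description:
GFP-TAF1 is a mammalian expression plasmid built on the Invitrogen pcDNA6.2/N-EmGFP-DEST Gateway destination backbone, carrying the full-length human TAF1 coding sequence (5,616 bp, no mutations recorded) in a sequenced construct of about 11.6 kb. In bacteria it is maintained through a ColE1/pUC-type origin and selected with ampicillin via the β-lactamase gene. The catalogue lists it as low copy even though the annotated origin is of the high-copy type. An f1 phage origin is also present. For selection in mammalian cells, a blasticidin S deaminase gene is placed behind tandem SV40 early and EM7 promoters, so the marker can be expressed in both eukaryotic and bacterial hosts, and it is terminated by an SV40 polyadenylation signal. The short bleomycin-resistance and lac-region fragments in the annotation appear to be backbone remnants rather than functional units.

The expression cassette uses the human CMV immediate-early enhancer and promoter to drive Emerald GFP (EmGFP), followed by an attB1 site, the TAF1 open reading frame, an attB2 site, a V5 epitope sequence and the HSV thymidine kinase polyadenylation signal. The attB sites are the scars of the Gateway recombination used to transfer TAF1 into the destination vector. The product is therefore an N-terminal EmGFP fusion to TAF1. A C-terminal V5 tag is provided by the backbone, though the record does not say whether the insert retains a stop codon that would prevent its translation.

TAF1 is the largest subunit and core scaffold of the TFIID basal transcription factor complex. According to the record, the plasmid expresses a GFP-tagged bromodomain protein in mammalian cells. The associated study screened bromodomain proteins for roles in chromatin recognition of DNA damage, which suits a fluorescent fusion that allows localisation to be followed.
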