Features (pLannotate 1.2.2; 23 found; start..end, strand, type, name):
    182..770     -  rep_origin     ori: high-copy-number ColE1/pMB1/pBR322/pUC origin of replication
    941..1801    -  CDS            AmpR: β-lactamase; bla; confers resistance to ampicillin, carbenicillin, and related antibiotics
   1802..1906    -  promoter       AmpR promoter: bla
   1965..2017    -  misc_feature   bom (fragment): basis of mobility region from pBR322
   2172..2551    +  enhancer       CMV enhancer: human cytomegalovirus immediate early enhancer
   2552..2755    +  promoter       CMV promoter: human cytomegalovirus (CMV) immediate early promoter
   2880..3596    +  CDS            Emerald: Emerald is a basic (constitutively fluorescent) green fluorescent protein published in 1998, derived from Aequorea victoria. It is reported to be a very rapidly-maturing weak dimer.
   3612..3636    +  protein_bind   attB1: mutant version of attB; recombination site for the Gateway® BP reaction BP Clonase™
   3687..9302    +  CDS            TAF1: TAF1_HUMAN - Also known as BA2R, CCG1, CCGS, TAF2A. Experimental evidence at protein level: Swiss-Prot protein existence level 1. Largest component and core scaffold of the TFIID basal transcription factor complex (PubMed:25412659, PubMed:27007846). Contains novel N- and C-terminal Ser/Thr kinase domains which can autophosphorylate or transphosphorylate other transcription factors. Phosphorylates TP53 on 'Thr-55' which leads to MDM2-mediated degradation of TP53. Phosphorylates GTF2A1 and GTF2F1 on Ser residues. Possesses DNA-binding activity (PubMed:25412659). Essential for progression of the
   9331..9355    -  protein_bind   attB2: mutant version of attB; recombination site for the Gateway® BP reaction BP Clonase™
   9366..9404    +  CDS            V5 tag (fragment): epitope tag from simian virus 5
   9488..9536    +  polyA_signal   HSV TK poly(A) signal: herpes simplex virus thymidine kinase polyadenylation signal (Cole and Stacy, 1985)
   9738..10166   +  rep_origin     f1 ori (sequence partly withheld): f1 bacteriophage origin of replication; arrow indicates direction of (+) strand synthesis
  10180..10509   +  promoter       SV40 promoter: SV40 enhancer and early promoter
  10557..10604   +  promoter       EM7 promoter: synthetic bacterial promoter&nbsp
  10623..11021   +  CDS            BSD: blasticidin S deaminase; Aspergillus terreus BSD; confers resistance to blasticidin
  11022..11049   +  CDS            BleoR (fragment): antibiotic-binding protein; Sh ble from Streptoalloteichus hindustanus; confers resistance to bleomycin, phleomycin, and Zeocin™
  11059..11184   +  CDS            ble (fragment): BLE_KLEPN - Experimental evidence at protein level: Swiss-Prot protein existence level 1. Binding protein with a strong affinity to the bleomycin family of antibiotics. Binds to CL990; an antimitotic-antibiotic compound. From Klebsiella pneumoniae.
  11179..11300   +  polyA_signal   SV40 poly(A) signal: SV40 polyadenylation signal
  11371..11393   -  protein_bind   lac operator (fragment): The lac repressor binds to the lac operator to inhibit transcription in E. coli. This inhibition can be relieved by adding lactose or isopropyl-β-D-thiogalactopyranoside (IPTG). lac repressor encoded by lacI
  11397..11427   -  promoter       lac promoter: promoter for the E. coli lac operon
  11442..11463   -  protein_bind   CAP binding site: CAP binding activates transcription in the presence of cAMP. E. coli catabolite activator protein
  11476..11568   -  CDS            lacI (fragment): lac repressor; lacI; The lac repressor binds to the lac operator to inhibit transcription in E. coli. This inhibition can be relieved by adding lactose or isopropyl-β-D-thiogalactopyranoside (IPTG).
>Addgene plasmid #65395 | GFP-TAF1 | addgene full sequence | sequence record 152041 | Addgene NGS results
CTTCCGCTTCCTCGCTCACTGACTCGCTGCGCTCGGTCGTTCGGCTGCGGCGAGCGGTATCAGCTCACTC
AAAGGCGGTAATACGGTTATCCACAGAATCAGGGGATAACGCAGGAAAGAACATGTGAGCAAAAGGCCAG
CAAAAGGCCAGGAACCGTAAAAAGGCCGCGTTGCTGGCGTTTTTCCATAGGCTCCGCCCCCCTGACGAGC
ATCACAAAAATCGACGCTCAAGTCAGAGGTGGCGAAACCCGACAGGACTATAAAGATACCAGGCGTTTCC
CCCTGGAAGCTCCCTCGTGCGCTCTCCTGTTCCGACCCTGCCGCTTACCGGATACCTGTCCGCCTTTCTC
CCTTCGGGAAGCGTGGCGCTTTCTCATAGCTCACGCTGTAGGTATCTCAGTTCGGTGTAGGTCGTTCGCT
CCAAGCTGGGCTGTGTGCACGAACCCCCCGTTCAGCCCGACCGCTGCGCCTTATCCGGTAACTATCGTCT
TGAGTCCAACCCGGTAAGACACGACTTATCGCCACTGGCAGCAGCCACTGGTAACAGGATTAGCAGAGCG
AGGTATGTAGGCGGTGCTACAGAGTTCTTGAAGTGGTGGCCTAACTACGGCTACACTAGAAGAACAGTAT
TTGGTATCTGCGCTCTGCTGAAGCCAGTTACCTTCGGAAAAAGAGTTGGTAGCTCTTGATCCGGCAAACA
AACCACCGCTGGTAGCGGTGGTTTTTTTGTTTGCAAGCAGCAGATTACGCGCAGAAAAAAAGGATCTCAA
GAAGATCCTTTGATCTTTTCTACGGGGTCTGACGCTCAGTGGAACGAAAACTCACGTTAAGGGATTTTGG
TCATGAGATTATCAAAAAGGATCTTCACCTAGATCCTTTTAAATTAAAAATGAAGTTTTAAATCAATCTA
AAGTATATATGAGTAAACTTGGTCTGACAGTTACCAATGCTTAATCAGTGAGGCACCTATCTCAGCGATC
TGTCTATTTCGTTCATCCATAGTTGCCTGACTCCCCGTCGTGTAGATAACTACGATACGGGAGGGCTTAC
CATCTGGCCCCAGTGCTGCAATGATACCGCGAGACCCACGCTCACCGGCTCCAGATTTATCAGCAATAAA
CCAGCCAGCCGGAAGGGCCGAGCGCAGAAGTGGTCCTGCAACTTTATCCGCCTCCATCCAGTCTATTAAT
TGTTGCCGGGAAGCTAGAGTAAGTAGTTCGCCAGTTAATAGTTTGCGCAACGTTGTTGCCATTGCTACAG
GCATCGTGGTGTCACGCTCGTCGTTTGGTATGGCTTCATTCAGCTCCGGTTCCCAACGATCAAGGCGAGT
TACATGATCCCCCATGTTGTGCAAAAAAGCGGTTAGCTCCTTCGGTCCTCCGATCGTTGTCAGAAGTAAG
TTGGCCGCAGTGTTATCACTCATGGTTATGGCAGCACTGCATAATTCTCTTACTGTCATGCCATCCGTAA
GATGCTTTTCTGTGACTGGTGAGTACTCAACCAAGTCATTCTGAGAATAGTGTATGCGGCGACCGAGTTG
CTCTTGCCCGGCGTCAATACGGGATAATACCGCGCCACATAGCAGAACTTTAAAAGTGCTCATCATTGGA
AAACGTTCTTCGGGGCGAAAACTCTCAAGGATCTTACCGCTGTTGAGATCCAGTTCGATGTAACCCACTC
GTGCACCCAACTGATCTTCAGCATCTTTTACTTTCACCAGCGTTTCTGGGTGAGCAAAAACAGGAAGGCA
AAATGCCGCAAAAAAGGGAATAAGGGCGACACGGAAATGTTGAATACTCATACTCTTCCTTTTTCAATAT
TATTGAAGCATTTATCAGGGTTATTGTCTCATGAGCGGATACATATTTGAATGTATTTAGAAAAATAAAC
AAATAGGGGTTCCGCGCACATTTCCCCGAAAAGTGCCACCTGACGTCGACGGATCGGGAGATCTCCCGAT
CCCCTATGGTGCACTCTCAGTACAATCTGCTCTGATGCCGCATAGTTAAGCCAGTATCTGCTCCCTGCTT
GTGTGTTGGAGGTCGCTGAGTAGTGCGCGAGCAAAATTTAAGCTACAACAAGGCAAGGCTTGACCGACAA
TTGCATGAAGAATCTGCTTAGGGTTAGGCGTTTTGCGCTGCTTCGCGATGTACGGGCCAGATATACGCGT
TGACATTGATTATTGACTAGTTATTAATAGTAATCAATTACGGGGTCATTAGTTCATAGCCCATATATGG
AGTTCCGCGTTACATAACTTACGGTAAATGGCCCGCCTGGCTGACCGCCCAACGACCCCCGCCCATTGAC
GTCAATAATGACGTATGTTCCCATAGTAACGCCAATAGGGACTTTCCATTGACGTCAATGGGTGGAGTAT
TTACGGTAAACTGCCCACTTGGCAGTACATCAAGTGTATCATATGCCAAGTACGCCCCCTATTGACGTCA
ATGACGGTAAATGGCCCGCCTGGCATTATGCCCAGTACATGACCTTATGGGACTTTCCTACTTGGCAGTA
CATCTACGTATTAGTCATCGCTATTACCATGGTGATGCGGTTTTGGCAGTACATCAATGGGCGTGGATAG
CGGTTTGACTCACGGGGATTTCCAAGTCTCCACCCCATTGACGTCAATGGGAGTTTGTTTTGGCACCAAA
ATCAACGGGACTTTCCAAAATGTCGTAACAACTCCGCCCCATTGACGCAAATGGGCGGTAGGCGTGTACG
GTGGGAGGTCTATATAAGCAGAGCTCGTTTAGTGAACCGTCAGATCGCCTGGAGACGCCATCCACGCTGT
TTTGACCTCCATAGAAGACACCGGGACCGATCCAGCCTCCGGACTCTAGAGGATCCCTACCGGTGATATC
CTCGAGACCATGGTGAGCAAGGGCGAGGAGCTGTTCACCGGGGTGGTGCCCATCCTGGTCGAGCTGGACG
GCGACGTAAACGGCCACAAGTTCAGCGTGTCCGGCGAGGGCGAGGGCGATGCCACCTACGGCAAGCTGAC
CCTGAAGTTCATCTGCACCACCGGCAAGCTGCCCGTGCCCTGGCCCACCCTCGTGACCACCTTCACCTAC
GGCGTGCAGTGCTTCGCCCGCTACCCCGACCACATGAAGCAGCACGACTTCTTCAAGTCCGCCATGCCCG
AAGGCTACGTCCAGGAGCGCACCATCTTCTTCAAGGACGACGGCAACTACAAGACCCGCGCCGAGGTGAA
GTTCGAGGGCGACACCCTGGTGAACCGCATCGAGCTGAAGGGCATCGACTTCAAGGAGGACGGCAACATC
CTGGGGCACAAGCTGGAGTACAACTACAACAGCCACAAGGTCTATATCACCGCCGACAAGCAGAAGAACG
GCATCAAGGTGAACTTCAAGACCCGCCACAACATCGAGGACGGCAGCGTGCAGCTCGCCGACCACTACCA
GCAGAACACCCCCATCGGCGACGGCCCCGTGCTGCTGCCCGACAACCACTACCTGAGCACCCAGTCCGCC
CTGAGCAAAGACCCCAACGAGAAGCGCGATCACATGGTCCTGCTGGAGTTCGTGACCGCCGCCGGGATCA
CTCTCGGCATGGACGAGCTGTACAAGGGCTCGAGCCCATCAACAAGTTTGTACAAAAAAGCAGGCTTCGA
AGGAGATAGAACCAATTCTCTAAGGAAATACTTAACCATGGTCGACATGGGACCCGGCTGCGATTTGCTG
CTGCGGACAGCAGCTACCATCACTGCTGCCGCCATCATGTCAGACACGGACAGCGACGAAGATTCCGCTG
GAGGCGGCCCATTTTCTTTAGCGGGTTTCCTTTTCGGCAACATCAATGGAGCCGGGCAGCTGGAGGGGGA
AAGCGTCTTGGATGATGAATGTAAGAAGCACTTGGCAGGCTTGGGGGCTTTGGGGCTGGGCAGCCTGATC
ACTGAACTCACGGCAAATGAAGAATTGACCGGGACTGACGGTGCCTTGGTAAATGATGAAGGGTGGGTTA
GGAGTACAGAAGATGCTGTGGACTATTCAGACATCAATGAGGTGGCAGAAGATGAAAGCCGAAGATACCA
GCAGACGATGGGGAGCTTGCAGCCCCTTTGCCACTCAGATTATGATGAAGATGACTATGATGCTGATTGT
GAAGACATTGATTGCAAGTTGATGCCTCCTCCACCTCCACCCCCGGGACCAATGAAGAAGGATAAGGACC
AGGATTCTATTACTGGTGAGAAAGTGGACTTCAGTAGTTCCTCTGACTCAGAATCTGAGATGGGACCTCA
GGAAGCAACACAGGCAGAATCTGAAGATGGAAAGCTGACCCTTCCATTGGCTGGGATTATGCAGCATGAT
GCCACCAAGCTGTTGCCAAGTGTCACAGAACTTTTTCCAGAATTTCGACCTGGAAAGGTGTTACGTTTTC
TACGTCTTTTTGGACCAGGGAAGAATGTCCCATCTGTTTGGCGGAGTGCTCGGAGAAAGAGGAAGAAGAA
GCACCGTGAGCTGATACAGGAAGAGCAGATCCAGGAGGTGGAGTGCTCAGTAGAATCAGAAGTCAGCCAG
AAGTCTTTGTGGAACTACGACTACGCTCCACCACCACCTCCAGAGCAGTGTCTCTCTGATGATGAAATCA
CGATGATGGCTCCTGTGGAGTCCAAATTTTCCCAATCAACTGGAGATATAGATAAAGTGACAGATACCAA
ACCAAGAGTGGCTGAGTGGCGTTATGGGCCTGCCCGACTGTGGTATGATATGCTGGGTGTCCCTGAAGAT
GGCAGTGGGTTTGACTATGGCTTCAAACTGAGAAAGACAGAACATGAACCTGTGATAAAATCTAGAATGA
TAGAGGAATTTAGGAAACTTGAGGAAAACAATGGCACTGATCTTCTGGCTGATGAAAACTTCCTGATGGT
GACACAGCTGCATTGGGAGGATGATATCATCTGGGATGGGGAGGATGTCAAACACAAAGGGACAAAACCT
CAGCGTGCAAGCCTGGCAGGCTGGCTTCCTTCTAGCATGACTAGGAATGCGATGGCTTACAATGTTCAGC
AAGGTTTTGCAGCCACTCTTGATGATGACAAACCTTGGTACTCCATTTTTCCCATTGACAATGAGGATCT
GGTATATGGACGCTGGGAGGACAATATCATTTGGGATGCTCAGGCCATGCCCCGGCTGTTGGAACCTCCT
GTTTTGACACTTGATCCCAATGATGAGAACCTCATTTTGGAAATTCCTGATGAGAAGGAAGAGGCCACCT
CTAACTCCCCCTCCAAGGAGAGTAAGAAGGAATCATCTCTGAAGAAGAGTCGAATTCTCTTAGGGAAAAC
AGGAGTCATCAAGGAGGAACCACAGCAGAACATGTCTCAGCCAGAAGTGAAAGATCCATGGAATCTCTCC
AATGATGAGTATTATTATCCCAAGCAACAGGGTCTTCGAGGCACCTTTGGAGGGAATATTATCCAGCATT
CAATTCCTGCTGTGGAATTACGGCAGCCCTTCTTTCCCACCCACATGGGGCCCATCAAACTCCGGCAGTT
CCATCGCCCACCTCTGAAAAAGTACTCATTTGGTGCACTTTCTCAGCCAGGTCCCCACTCAGTCCAACCT
TTGCTAAAGCACATCAAAAAAAAGGCCAAGATGAGAGAACAAGAGAGGCAAGCTTCAGGTGGTGGAGAGA
TGTTTTTTATGCGCACACCTCAGGACCTCACAGGCAAAGATGGTGATCTTATTCTTGCAGAATATAGTGA
GGAAAATGGACCCTTAATGATGCAGGTTGGCATGGCAACCAAGATAAAGAACTATTATAAACGGAAACCT
GGAAAAGATCCTGGAGCACCAGATTGTAAATATGGGGAAACTGTTTACTGCCATACATCTCCTTTCCTGG
GTTCTCTCCATCCTGGCCAATTGCTGCAAGCATTTGAGAACAACCTTTTTCGTGCTCCAATTTATCTTCA
TAAGATGCCAGAAACTGATTTCTTGATCATTCGGACAAGACAGGGTTACTATATTCGGGAATTAGTGGAT
ATTTTTGTGGTTGGCCAGCAGTGTCCCTTGTTTGAAGTTCCTGGGCCTAACTCCAAAAGGGCCAATACGC
ATATTCGAGACTTTCTACAGGTTTTTATTTACCGCCTTTTCTGGAAAAGTAAAGATCGGCCACGGAGGAT
ACGAATGGAAGATATAAAAAAAGCCTTTCCTTCCCATTCAGAAAGCAGCATCCGGAAGAGGCTAAAGCTC
TGCGCTGACTTCAAACGCACAGGGATGGACTCAAACTGGTGGGTGCTTAAGTCTGATTTTCGTTTACCAA
CGGAAGAAGAGATCAGAGCTATGGTGTCACCAGAGCAGTGCTGTGCTTATTATAGCATGATAGCTGCAGA
GCAACGACTGAAGGATGCTGGCTATGGTGAGAAATCCTTTTTTGCTCCAGAAGAAGAAAATGAGGAAGAT
TTCCAGATGAAGATTGATGATGAAGTTCGCACTGCCCCTTGGAACACCACAAGGGCCTTCATTGCTGCCA
TGAAGGGCAAGTGTCTGCTAGAGGTGACTGGGGTGGCAGATCCCACGGGGTGTGGTGAAGGATTCTCCTA
TGTGAAGATTCCAAACAAACCAACACAGCAGAAGGATGATAAAGAACCGCAGCCAGTGAAGAAGACAGTG
ACAGGAACAGATGCAGACCTTCGTCGCCTTTCCCTGAAAAATGCCAAGCAACTTCTACGTAAATTTGGTG
TGCCTGAGGAAGAGATTAAAAAGTTGTCCCGCTGGGAAGTGATTGATGTGGTGCGCACAATGTCAACAGA
ACAGGCTCGTTCTGGAGAGGGGCCCATGAGTAAATTTGCCCGTGGATCAAGGTTTTCTGTGGCTGAGCAT
CAAGAGCGTTACAAAGAGGAATGTCAGCGCATCTTTGACCTACAGAACAAGGTTCTGTCATCAACTGAAG
TCTTATCAACTGACACAGACAGCAGCTCAGCTGAAGATAGTGACTTTGAAGAAATGGGAAAGAACATTGA
GAACATGTTGCAGAACAAGAAAACCAGCTCTCAGCTTTCACGTGAACGGGAGGAACAGGAGCGGAAGGAA
CTACAGCGAATGCTACTGGCAGCAGGCTCAGCAGCATCCGGAAACAATCACAGAGATGATGACACAGCTT
CCGTGACTAGCCTTAACTCTTCTGCCACTGGACGCTGTCTCAAGATTTATCGCACGTTTCGAGATGAAGA
GGGGAAAGAGTATGTTCGCTGTGAGACAGTCCGAAAACCAGCTGTCATTGATGCCTATGTGCGCATACGG
ACTACAAAAGATGAGGAATTCATTCGAAAATTTGCCCTTTTTGATGAACAACATCGGGAAGAGATGCGAA
AAGAACGGCGGAGGATTCAAGAGCAACTGAGGCGGCTTAAGAGGAACCAGGAAAAGGAGAAGCTTAAGGG
TCCTCCTGAGAAGAAGCCCAAGAAAATGAAGGAGCGTCCTGACCTAAAACTGAAATGTGGGGCATGTGGT
GCCATTGGACACATGAGGACTAACAAATTCTGCCCCCTCTATTATCAAACAAATGCGCCACCTTCCAACC
CTGTTGCCATGACAGAAGAACAGGAGGAGGAGTTGGAAAAGACAGTCATTCATAATGATAATGAAGAACT
TATCAAGGTTGAAGGGACCAAAATTGTCTTGGGGAAACAGCTAATTGAGAGTGCGGATGAGGTTCGCAGA
AAATCTCTGGTTCTCAAGTTTCCTAAACAGCAGCTTCCTCCAAAGAAGAAACGGCGAGTTGGAACCACTG
TTCACTGTGACTATTTGAATAGACCTCATAAGTCCATCCACCGGCGCCGCACAGACCCTATGGTGACGCT
GTCGTCCATCTTGGAGTCTATCATCAATGACATGAGAGATCTTCCAAATACATACCCTTTCCACACTCCA
GTCAATGCAAAGGTTGTAAAGGACTACTACAAAATCATCACTCGGCCAATGGACCTACAAACACTCCGCG
AAAACGTGCGTAAACGCCTCTACCCATCTCGGGAAGAGTTCAGAGAGCATCTGGAGCTAATTGTGAAAAA
TAGTGCAACCTACAATGGGCCAAAACACTCATTGACTCAGATCTCTCAATCCATGCTGGATCTCTGTGAT
GAAAAACTCAAAGAGAAAGAAGACAAATTAGCTCGCTTAGAGAAAGCTATCAACCCCTTGCTGGATGATG
ATGACCAAGTGGCGTTTTCTTTCATTCTGGACAACATTGTCACCCAGAAAATGATGGCAGTTCCAGATTC
TTGGCCATTTCATCACCCAGTTAATAAGAAATTTGTTCCAGATTATTACAAAGTGATTGTCAATCCAATG
GATTTAGAGACCATACGTAAGAACATCTCCAAGCACAAGTATCAGAGTCGGGAGAGCTTTCTGGATGATG
TAAACCTTATTCTGGCCAACAGTGTTAAGTATAATGGACCTGAGAGTCAGTATACTAAGACTGCCCAGGA
GATTGTGAACGTCTGTTACCAGACATTGACTGAGTATGATGAACATTTGACTCAACTTGAGAAGGATATT
TGTACTGCTAAAGAAGCAGCTTTGGAGGAAGCAGAATTAGAAAGCCTGGACCCAATGACCCCAGGGCCCT
ACACGCCTCAGCCTCCTGATTTGTATGATACCAACACATCCCTCAGTATGTCTCGAGATGCCTCTGTATT
TCAAGATGAGAGCAATATGTCTGTCTTGGATATTCCCAGTGCCACTCCAGAAAAGCAGGTAACACAGGAA
GGTGAAGATGGAGATGGTGATCTTGCAGATGAAGAGGAAGGAACTGTACAACAGCCTCAAGCCAGTGTCC
TGTATGAGGATTTGCTTATGTCTGAAGGAGAAGATGATGAGGAAGATGCTGGGAGTGATGAAGAAGGAGA
CAATCCTTTCTCTGCTATCCAGCTGAGTGAAAGTGGAAGTGACTCTGATGTGGGATCTGGTGGAATAAGA
CCCAAACAACCCCGCATGCTTCAGGAGAACACAAGGATGGACATGGAAAATGAAGAAAGCATGATGTCCT
ATGAGGGAGACGGTGGGGAGGCTTCCCATGGTTTGGAGGATAGCAACATCAGTTATGGGAGCTATGAGGA
GCCTGATCCCAAGTCGAACACCCAAGACACAAGCTTCAGCAGCATCGGTGGGTATGAGGTATCAGAGGAG
GAAGAAGATGAGGAGGAGGAAGAGCAGCGCTCTGGGCCGAGCGTACTAAGCCAGGTCCACCTGTCAGAGG
ACGAGGAGGACAGTGAGGATTTCCACTCCATTGCTGGGGACAGTGACTTGGACTCTGATGAATTATCGCG
GCCGCACTCGAGATATCTAGACCCAGCTTTCTTGTACAAAGTGGTTGATAACGGGAAGCCTATCCCTAAC
CCTCTCCTCGGTCTCGATTCTACGCGTACCGGTTAGTAATGAGTTTAAACGGGGGAGGCTAACTGAAACA
CGGAAGGAGACAATACCGGAAGGAACCCGCGCTATGACGGCAATAAAAAGACAGAATAAAACGCACGGGT
GTTGGGTCGTTTGTTCATAAACGCGGGGTTCGGTCCCAGGGCTGGCACTCTGTCGATACCCCACCGAGAC
CCCATTGGGGCCAATACGCCCGCGTTTCTTCCTTTTCCCCACCCCACCCCCCAAGTTCGGGTGAAGGCCC
AGGGCTCGCAGCCAACGTCGGGGCGGCAGGCCCTGCCATAGCAGATCTGCGCAGCTGGGGCTCTAGGGGG
TATCCCC
[124 nt withheld, positions 9738-9861]
C
[91 nt withheld, positions 9863-9953]
A
[49 nt withheld, positions 9955-10003]
CCTTTGACGTTGGAGTCCACGTTCTTT
[37 nt withheld, positions 10031-10067]
ACCCTATCTCGGTCTATTCTTTTGATTTATAAGGGATTTTGCCGATTTCGGCCTATTGGTTAAAAAATGA
GCTGATTTAACAAAAATTTAACGCGAATTAATTCTGTGGAATGTGTGTCAGTTAGGGTGTGGAAAGTCCC
CAGGCTCCCCAGCAGGCAGAAGTATGCAAAGCATGCATCTCAATTAGTCAGCAACCAGGTGTGGAAAGTC
CCCAGGCTCCCCAGCAGGCAGAAGTATGCAAAGCATGCATCTCAATTAGTCAGCAACCATAGTCCCGCCC
CTAACTCCGCCCATCCCGCCCCTAACTCCGCCCAGTTCCGCCCATTCTCCGCCCCATGGCTGACTAATTT
TTTTTATTTATGCAGAGGCCGAGGCCGCCTCTGCCTCTGAGCTATTCCAGAAGTAGTGAGGAGGCTTTTT
TGGAGGCCTAGGCTTTTGCAAAAAGCTCCCGGGAGCTTGTATATCCATTTTCGGATCTGATCAGCACGTG
TTGACAATTAATCATCGGCATAGTATATCGGCATAGTATAATACGACAAGGTGAGGAACTAAACCATGGC
CAAGCCTTTGTCTCAAGAAGAATCCACCCTCATTGAAAGAGCAACGGCTACAATCAACAGCATCCCCATC
TCTGAAGACTACAGCGTCGCCAGCGCAGCTCTCTCTAGCGACGGCCGCATCTTCACTGGTGTCAATGTAT
ATCATTTTACTGGGGGACCTTGTGCAGAACTCGTGGTGCTGGGCACTGCTGCTGCTGCGGCAGCTGGCAA
CCTGACTTGTATCGTCGCGATCGGAAATGAGAACAGGGGCATCTTGAGCCCCTGCGGACGGTGCCGACAG
GTGCTTCTCGATCTGCATCCTGGGATCAAAGCCATAGTGAAGGACAGTGATGGACAGCCGACGGCAGTTG
GGATTCGTGAATTGCTGCCCTCTGGTTATGTGTGGGAGGGCTAAGCACTTCGTGGCCGAGGAGCAGGACT
GACACGTGCTACGAGATTTCGATTCCACCGCCGCCTTCTATGAAAGGTTGGGCTTCGGAATCGTTTTCCG
GGACGCCGGCTGGATGATCCTCCAGCGCGGGGATCTCATGCTGGAGTTCTTCGCCCACCCCAACTTGTTT
ATTGCAGCTTATAATGGTTACAAATAAAGCAATAGCATCACAAATTTCACAAATAAAGCATTTTTTTCAC
TGCATTCTAGTTGTGGTTTGTCCAAACTCATCAATGTATCTTATCATGTCTGTATACCGTCGACCTCTAG
CTAGAGCTTGGCGTAATCATGGTCATAGCTGTTTCCTGTGTGAAATTGTTATCCGCTCACAATTCCACAC
AACATACGAGCCGGAAGCATAAAGTGTAAAGCCTGGGGTGCCTAATGAGTGAGCTAACTCACATTAATTG
CGTTGCGCTCACTGCCCGCTTTCCAGTCGGGAAACCTGTCGTGCCAGCTGCATTAATGAATCGGCCAACG
CGCGGGGAGAGGCGGTTTGCGTATTGGGCGCT
