>Addgene plasmid #65395 | GFP-TAF1 | addgene partial sequence | sequence record 150783 | CMV-F 5'-CGCAAATGGGCGGTAGGCGTG-3'
GAGCTCGTTTAGTGAACCGTCAGATCGCCTGGAGACGCCATCCACGCTGTTTTGACCTCCATAGAAGACA
CCGGGACCGATCCAGCCTCCGGACTCTAGAGGATCCCTACCGGTGATATCCTCGAGACCATGGTGAGCAA
GGGCGAGGAGCTGTTCACCGGGGTGGTGCCCATCCTGGTCGAGCTGGACGGCGACGTAAACGGCCACAAG
TTCAGCGTGTCCGGCGAGGGCGAGGGCGATGCCACCTACGGCAAGCTGACCCTGAAGTTCATCTGCACCA
CCGGCAAGCTGCCCGTGCCCTGGCCCACCCTCGTGACCACCTTCACCTACGGCGTGCAGTGCTTCGCCCG
CTACCCCGACCACATGAAGCAGCACGACTTCTTCAAGTCCGCCATGCCCGAAGGCTACGTCCAGGAGCGC
ACCATCTTCTTCAAGGACGACGGCAACTACAAGACCCGCGCCGAGGTGAAGTTCGAGGGCGACACCCTGG
TGAACCGCATCGAGCTGAAGGGCATCGACTTCAAGGAGGACGGCAACATCCTGGGGCACAAGCTGGAGTA
CAACTACAACAGCCACAAGGTCTATATCACCGCCGACAAGCAGAAGAACGGCATCAAGGTGAACTTCAAG
ACCCGCCACAACATCGAGGACGGCAGCGTGCAGCTCGCCGACCACTACCAGCAGAACACCCCCATCGGCG
ACGGCCCCGTGCTGCTGCCCGACAACCACTACCTGAGCACCCAGTCCGCCCTGAGCAAAGACCCCAACGA
GAAGCGCGATCACATGGTCCTGCTGGAGTTCGTGACCGCCGCCGGGATCACTCTCGGCATGGACGAGCTG
TACAAGGGCTCGAGCCCATCAACAAGTTTGTACAAA
