>Addgene plasmid #65395 | GFP-TAF1 | addgene partial sequence | sequence record 150784 | EGFP-C 5'-CATGGTCCTGCTGGAGTTCGTG-3'
GACGAGCTGTACAAGGGCTCGAGCCCATCAACAAGTTTGTACAAAAAAGCAGGCTTCGAAGGAGATAGAA
CCAATTCTCTAAGGAAATACTTAACCATGGTCGACATGGGACCCGGCTGCGATTTGCTGCTGCGGACAGC
AGCTACCATCACTGCTGCCGCCATCATGTCAGACACGGACAGCGACGAAGATTCCGCTGGAGGCGGCCCA
TTTTCTTTAGCGGGTTTCCTTTTCGGCAACATCAATGGAGCCGGGCAGCTGGAGGGGGAAAGCGTCTTGG
ATGATGAATGTAAGAAGCACTTGGCAGGCTTGGGGGCTTTGGGGCTGGGCAGCCTGATCACTGAACTCAC
GGCAAATGAAGAATTGACCGGGACTGACGGTGCCTTGGTAAATGATGAAGGGTGGGTTAGGAGTACAGAA
GATGCTGTGGACTATTCAGACATCAATGAGGTGGCAGAAGATGAAAGCCGAAGATACCAGCAGACGATGG
GGAGCTTGCAGCCCCTTTGCCACTCAGATTATGATGAAGATGACTATGATGCTGATTGTGAAGACATTGA
TTGCAAGTTGATGCCTCCTCCACCTCCACCCCCGGGACCAATGAAGAAGGATAAGGACCAGGATTCTATT
ACTGGTGAGAAAGTGGACTTCAGTAGTTCCTCTGACTCAGAATCTGAGATGGGACCTCAGGAAGCAACAC
AGGCAGAATCTGAAGATGGAAAGCTGACCCTTCCATTGGCTGGGATTATGCAGCATGATGCCACCAAGCT
GTTGCCAAGTGTCACAGAACTTTTTCCAGAATT
